>Addgene plasmid #218305 | pQLL-MAG-5 kb | addgene full sequence | sequence record 445652 | Addgene NGS Result
GTGCGGCGCCAGGAGGCCTTCCATCTGTTGCTGCGCGGCCAGCCGGGAACCGCTCAACTCGGCCATGCGC
GGGCCGATCTCGGCGAACACCGCCCCCGCTTCGACGCTCTCCGGCGTGGTCCAGACCGCCACCGCGGCGC
CGTCGTCCGCGACCCACACCTTGCCGATGTCGAGCCCGACGCGCGTGAGGAAGAGTTCTTGCAGCTCGGT
GACCCGCTCGATGTGGCGGTCCGGGTCGACGGTGTGGCGCGTGGCGGGGTAGTCGGCGAACGCGGCGGCG
AGGGTGCGTACGGCCCGGGGGACGTCGTCGCGGGTGGCGAGGCGCACCGTGGGCTTGTACTCGGTCCCCA
TGGTGGCGTTGGCTGCAGGTCGAAAGGCCCGGAGATGAGGAAGAGGAGAACAGCGCGGCAGACGTGCGCT
TTTGAAGCGTGCAGAATGCCGGGCCTCCGGAGGACCTTCGGGCGCCCGCCCCGCCCCTGAGCCCGCCCCT
GAGCCCGCCCCCGGACCCACCCCTTCCCAGCCTCTGAGCCCAGAAAGCGAAGGAGCAAAGCTGCTATTGG
CCGCTGCCCCAAAGGCCTACCCGCTTCCATTGCTCAGCGGTGCTGTCCATCTGCACGAGACTAGTGAGAC
GTGCTACTTCCATTTGTCACGTCCTGCACGACGCGAGCTGCGGGGCGGGGGGGAACTTCCTGACTAGGGG
AGGAGTAGAAGGTGGCGCGAAGGGGCCACCAAAGAACGGAGCCGGTTGGCGCCTACCGGTGGATGTGGAA
TGTGTGCGAGGCCAGAGGCCACTTGTGTAGCGCCAAGTGCCCAGCGGGGCTGCTAAAGCGCATGCTCCAG
ACTGCCTTGGGAAAAGCGCCTCCCCTACCCGGTAGAATTGCTAGCACCGGTCGTTGGAATTCCTTCAATC
AAGCGCTTGAAGTAGTGCACCCAAAAATACACGAGCTAATGGATCGTGTGAAGTGTTCTAGGCAACGGCT
TAGAACACAGTGTAAGCGATCCAGCGCTGTGACGCGCTTTTATACCCATAGACGAAGGTACTCACCACTA
TTTCGTCTCTCAGTGCAAAGGGAGCTCAAAACCCTTAAGCGAGTGCCGTAATATTCTTGCATTAGTAAAT
TAGAGCATGTTAATTAAAGACACAGCGAATTGCCACTGCGCTAAGCGTTTCTACAAAAAAAATGAATACG
CATTAGTTCACTAATTTAAGTTAAGTTATCCGACAACTCAATAACATCAAAAACTGTGTTTTAACAATAA
TAAATGATAATTATTTTAAAATTTTCTGAACTGGTCCTATTATTTTGGCGCATGATTTTTGGGTTATTTT
TACATTTCTTATCATAACTTTTTTGTTTCTTAACTTTTCACCAAACTTTAAAAACATTCTTAAAGTAAAC
ATTCTAATAGTGCTTTCATGAAAGTTTGGTAAAGATTGATTCACTTTAAGTCATGAAATATGATAAGTGA
ATAATAAATTGATAAGTGGTCCTATTGATTTGTCCGACACTGTATACAATTGAGAGACGCAAGACACTGC
GGATCGAGACGCATTGCGTGGTTCGACTGGCCGTCGTTTTACAACGAAAGGGCCTCGTGATACGCCTATT
TTTATAGGTTAATGTCATGATAATAATGGTTTCTTAGACGTCAGGTGCTGATGAATCCCCTAATGATTTT
TATCAAAATCATTAAGTTAAGGTAGATACACATCTTGTCATATGATCAAATGGTTTCGCCAAAAATCAAT
AATCAGACAACAAAATGTGCGAACTCGATATTTTACACGACTCTCTTTACCAATTCTGCCCCGAATTACA
CTTAAAACGACTCAACAGCTTAACGTTGGCTTGCCACGCCTTACTTGACTGTAAAACTCTCACTCTTACC
GAACTTGGCCGTAACCTGCCAACCAAAGCGAGAACAAAACATAACATCAAACGAATCGACCGATTGTTAG
GTAATCGTCACCTCCACAAAGAGCGACTCGCTGTATACCGTTGGCATGCTAGCTTTATCTGTTCGGGCAA
TACGATGCCCATTGTACTTGTTGACTGGTCTGATATCCGTGAGCAAAAACGGCTTATGGTATTGCGAGCT
TCAGTCGCACTACACGGTCGTTCTGTTACTCTTTATGAGAAAGCGTTCCCGCTTTCAGAGCAATGTTCAA
AGAAAGCTCATGACCAATTTCTAGCCGACCTTGCGAGCATTCTACCGAGTAACACCACACCGCTCATTGT
CAGTGATGCTGGCTTTAAAGTGCCATGGTATAAATCCGTTGAGAAGCTGGGTTGGTACTGGTTAAGTCGA
GTAAGAGGAAAAGTACAATATGCAGACCTAGGAGCGGAAAACTGGAAACCTATCAGCAACTTACATGATA
TGTCATCTAGTCACTCAAAGACTTTAGGCTATAAGAGGCTGACTAAAAGCAATCCAATCTCATGCCAAAT
TCTATTGTATAAATCTCGCTCTAAAGGCCGAAAAAATCAGCGCTCGACACGGACTCATTGTCACCACCCG
TCACCTAAAATCTACTCAGCGTCGGCAAAGGAGCCATGGATTCTAGCAACTAACTTACCTGTTGAAATTC
GAACACCCAAACAACTTGTTAATATCTATTCGAAGCGAATGCAGATTGAAGAAACCTTCCGAGACTTGAA
AAGTCCTGCCTACGGACTAGGCCTACGCCATAGCCGAACGAGCAGCTCAGAGCGTTTTGATATCATGCTG
CTAATCGCCCTGATGCTTCAACTAACATGTTGGCTTGCGGGCGTTCATGCTCAGAAACAAGGTTGGGACA
AGCACTTCCAGGCTAACACAGTCAGAAATCGAAACGTACTCTCAACAGTTCGCTTAGGCATGGAAGTTTT
GCGGCATTCTGGCTACACAATAACAAGGGAAGACTTACTCGTGGCTGCAACCCTACTAGCTCAAAATTTA
TTCACACATGGTTACGCTTTGGGGAAATTATGAGGGGATCTCTCAGCGTCAGGTGGCACTTTTCGGGGAA
ATGTGCGCGGAACCCCTATTTGTTTATTTTTCTAAATACATTCAAATATGTATCCGCTCATGAGACAATA
ACCCTGATAAATGCTTCAATAATATTGAAAAAGGAAGAGTATGAGTATTCAACATTTCCGTGTCGCCCTT
ATTCCCTTTTTTGCGGCATTTTGCCTTCCTGTTTTTGCTCACCCAGAAACGCTGGTGAAAGTAAAAGATG
CTGAAGATCAGTTGGGTGCACGAGTGGGTTACATCGAACTGGATCTCAACAGCGGTAAGATCCTTGAGAG
TTTTCGCCCCGAAGAACGTTTTCCAATGATGAGCACTTTTAAAGTTCTGCTATGTGGCGCGGTATTATCC
CGTATTGACGCCGGGCAAGAGCAACTCGGTCGCCGCATACACTATTCTCAGAATGACTTGGTTGAGTACT
CACCAGTCACAGAAAAGCATCTTACGGATGGCATGACAGTAAGAGAATTATGTAGTGCTGCCATAACCAT
GAGTGATAACACGGCGGCCAACTTACTTCTGACAACGATCGGAGGACCGAAGGAGCTAACCGCTTTTTTG
CGCAACATGGGGGATCATGTAACTCGCCTTGATCGTTGGGAACCGGAGCTGAATGAAGCCATACCAAACG
ACGAGCGTGATACCACGATGCCTGTAGCGATGGCAACAACGTTGCGCAAACTATTAACTGGCGAACTACT
TACTCTAGCTTCCCGGCAACAATTAATAGACTGGATGGAGGCGGATAAAGTTGCAGGACCACTTCTGCGC
TCGGCCCTTCCGGCTGGCTGGTTTATTGCTGATAAATCTGGAGCCGGTGAGCGTGGGTCCCGCGGTATTA
TTGCAGCACTGGGGCCAGATGGTAAGCCCTCCCGTATCGTAGTTATCTACACGACGGGGAGTCAGGCAAC
TATGGATGAACGAAAGAGACAGATCGCTGAGATAGGTGCCTCACTGATTAAGCATTGGTAACTGTCAGAC
CAAGTTTACTCATATATACTTTAGATTGATTTAAAACTTCATTTTTAATTTAAAAGGATCTAGGTGAAGA
TCCTTTTTGATAATCTCATGACCAAAATCCCTTAACGTGAGTTTTCGTTCCACTGAGCGTCAGACCCCGT
AGAAAAGATCAAAGGATCTTCTTGAGATCCTTTTTTTCTGCGCGTAATCTGCTGCTTGCAAACAAAAAAA
CCACCGCTACCAGCGGTGGTTTGTTTGCCGGATCAAGAGCTACCAACTCTTTTTCCGAAGGTAACTGGCT
TCAGCAGAGCGCAGATACCAAATACTGTTCTTCTAGTGTAGCCGTAGTTAGGCCACCACTTCAAGAACTC
TGTAGCACCGCCTACATACCTCGCTCTGCTAATCCTGTTACCAGTGGCTGCTGCCAGTGGCGATAAGTCG
TGTCTTACCGGGTTGGACTCAAGACGATAGTTACCGGATAAGGCGCAGCGGTCGGGCTGAACGGGGGGTT
CGTGCACACAGCCCAGCTTGGAGCGAACGACCTACACCGAACTGAGATACCTACAGCGTGAGCTATGAGA
AAGCGCCACGCTTCCCGAAGGGAGAAAGGCGGACAGGTATCCGGTAAGCGGCAGGGTCGGAACAGGAGAG
CGCACGAGGGAGCTTCCAGGGGGAAACGCCTGGTATCTTTATAGTCCTGTCGGGTTTCGCCACCTCTGAC
TTGAGCGTCGATTTTTGTGATGCTCGTCAGGGGGGCGGAGCCTATGGAAAAACGCCAGCAACGCGGCCTT
TTTACGGTTCCTGGCCTTTTGCTGGCCTTTTGCTCACATGTTCTTTCCTGCGTTATCCCCTGATTCTGTG
GGTAACCGTATTACCGCCTTTGAGTGAGCTGATACCGCTCGCCGCAGCCGAACGACCGAGCGCAGCGAGT
CAGTGAGCGAGGAAGCGGCACACAGGAAACAGCTATGACCGTCTCGGTTGGCAGTGACTCCGTCTCTGGG
CCCTATACAGTGTCGGACAAATCAATAGGACCACTTAATAATGTTTTATTCACTTATCACATTTCATTAC
CTAAAGTGAATCAATATTTACCAAATTTTCATGAAAGCACTTTTCGGATGTTGGCTTAAAGTCTGCTTTG
AAAGTTTGTTGATAAGTTAACAAACAAAAAAGTTATTATAAGAAATGTTGAAAAAACCCCAAAAATCATG
CGACAAAATAATAGGACCAGTATAGAAAATTTTATTATTTTAACCATTTATCATTATTGCCTATAAATAA
TTACAGCTCCGGCTTTTAATTCGCAATGTGGCCAGCCCGTACATTTGAAAAACTAAAGAAAATAACAAAA
CAGCCTTATCCTGGGCTAACTTGGTAGCATCTCGAGGGCCAGGAAGCTTCCCTTTGGTCTCCCCCTCTTA
AGTACCACATTTGTAGAGGTTTTACTTGCTTTAAAAAACCTCCCACACCTCCCCCTGAACCTGAAACATA
AAATGAATGCAATTGTTGTTGTTAACTTGTTTATTGCAGCTTATAATGGTTACAAATAAAGCAATAGCAT
CACAAATTTCACAAATAAAGCATTTTTTTCACTGCATTCTAGTTGTGGTTTGTCCAAACTCAATCGATGC
GAGGGGGCAGGGCCTGCATGTGAAGGGCGTCGTAGGTGTCCTTGGTGGCTGTACTGAGACCCTGGTAAAG
GCCATCGTGCCCCTTGCCCCTCCGGCGCTCGCCTTTCATCCCAATCTCACTGTAGGCCTCCGCCATCTTA
TCTTTCTGCAGTTCATTGTACAGGCCTTCCTGAGGGTTCTTCCTTCTCGGCTTTCCCCCCATCTCAGGGT
CCCGGCCACGTCTCTTGTCCAAAACATCGTACTCCTCTCTTCGTCCTAGATTGAGCTCGTTATAGAGCTG
GTTCTGGCCCTGCTGGTACGCGGGGGCGTCTGCGCTCCTGCTGAACTTCACTCTGGAGCGATAGGCTGCG
AAGTCGCGTGGTGGGGCATAGGGCTGGTAATGCTTGCGGGTGGGCCCGGGGCGGCGGGGAGTCATGTTCA
TGTAGTCACTGTGCAGGAGCCTGCTCCTCTTACTCCTCACCCAGAAAATAATAAAGGCCACTGTTACTAG
CAAGCTATAGCAAGCCAGGACTCCCCCAACCACCACCAGCACCCAAAAATCACAGGCGAAGTCCAGCCCC
CTCGTGTGCACTGCGCCCCCCGCCGCTGGCCGGCACGCCTCTGGGCGCAGGGACAGGGGCTGCGACGCGA
TGGTGGGCGCCGGTGTTGGTGGTCGCGGCGCTGGCGTCGTGGTCAGCACTGTCAGTTGCGTGCCTCCACC
GAAAACAGCGGCTGAACTATGCCAAATCATACAGTAATAATCGGCCTCGTCCTCGGACCTGAGACCTGAG
ATGAGCAGCACACCCGCATTGGCGCTTGCGTCTTTAGATCCACTAAACCTTGATGGAACTCCAGATCCCT
GCTGCTTATCTGAGTCGCTCTTGTAATTGAGAAGGTATTGGGGAGGAGAACCTGGTTTTTGCTGATACCA
GTAGATCCTGTAAGGCCCTACATTGATTCCTGACCTCAGTGTACACGTCAAAGAAGCGGAGGCACCGGGG
CTTGCACTGAGGGAGGATGATTGCGTGAGAACAGGTTGGCTACCCCCCCCTCCGGACCCGCCCCCACCGG
AACCTCCACCGCCTGAGCCCAGGATCCCACTGGACACGGTGACGGTTGTACCTTGTCCCCAAACGTCCAT
ACCATAGTAGTAAGTCATCATACCCCGCGCACAATAGTAAACAGCTGTGTCTTCGGGAGTTACACTATTA
AGCTGAAGAGAGAACTGGTTTTTGGAAGTATCTGGATTTATAGACATCCTGCTTTTCACACTTACAGCAT
AATCATTATACCATTTACTGCGGTAGTATGTTCTACCGAGCCATTCCAACCCTCGACTGGGGGACTGCCT
GATCCAATTCCATGTCGCGGAGTTACTACTCACTGAATCACCTGATATGGCACAGGTAAGACTAAGAGTC
TGGGAAGGAGTGACCAGACCGGGGCCAGATTGTTGGAGTTGCACTTGCGGCCTGGCGGCGTGGAGCAGCA
AGGCCAGCGGCAGGAGCAAGGCGGTCACTGGTAAGGCCTTATCGTCATCGTCTTTGTAATCCATGGTGGC
GACCGGTGGATCCCTCACGACACCTGAAATGGAAGAAAAAAACTTTGAACCACTGTCTGAGGCTTGAGAA
TGAACCAAGATCCAAACTCAAAAAGGGCAAATTCCAAGGAGAATTACATCAAGTGCCAAGCTGGCCTAAC
TTCAGTCTCCACCCACTCAGTGTGGGGAAACTCCATCGCATAAAACCCCTCCCCCCAACCTAAAGACGAC
GTACTCCAAAAGCTCGAGAACTAATCGAGGTGCCTGGACGGCGCCCGGTACTCAGTGGAGTCACATGAAG
CGACGGCTGAGGACGGAAAGGCCCTTTTCCTTTGTGTGGGTGACTCACCCGCCCGCTCTCCCGAGCGCCG
CGTCCTCCATTTTGAGCTCCCTGCAGCAGGGCCGGGAAGCGGCCATCTTTCCGCTCACGCAACTGGTGCC
GACCGGGCCAGCCTTGCCGCCCAGGGCGGGGCGATACACGGCGGCGCGAGGCCAGGCACCAGAGCAGGCC
GGCGAGCTTGAGACTACCCCCGTCCGATTCTCGGTGGCCGCGCTCGCAGGCCCCGCCTCGCCGAACATGT
GCGCTGGGACGCACGGGCCCCGTCGCCGCCCGCGGCCCCAAAAACCGAAATACCAGTGTGCAGATCTTGG
CCCGCATTTACAAGACTATCTTGCCAGAAAAAAAGCGTCGCAGCAGGTCATCAAAAATTTTAAATGGCTA
GAGACTTATCGAAAGCAGCGAGACAGGCGCGAAGGTGCCACCAGATTCGCACGCGGCGGCCCCAGCGCCC
AGGCCAGGCCTCAACTCAAGCACGAGGCGAAGGGGCTCCTTAAGCGCAAGGCCTCGAACTCTCCCACCCA
CTTCCAACCCGAAGCTCGGGATCAAGAATCACGTACTGCAGCCAGGTGGAAGTAATTCAAGGCACGCAAG
GGCCATAACCCGTAAAGAGGCCAGGCCCGCGGGAACCACACACGGCACTTACCTGTGTTCTGGCGGCAAA
CCCGTTGCGAAAAAGAACGTTCACGGCGACTACTGCACTTATATACGGTTCTCCCCCACCCTCGGGAAAA
AGGCGGAGCCAGTACACGACATCACTTTCCCAGTTTACCCCGCGCCACCTTCTCTAGGCACCGGGTCAAT
TGCCGACCCCTCCCCCCAACTTCTCGGGGACTGTGGGCGATGTGCGCTCTGCCCACTGACGGGCACCGGA
GCCTCACGTTAATTAACCAAGGTACCCATTGGCGGCCGCCCTCAGAAGCCATAGAGCCCACCGCATCCCC
AGCATGCCTGCTATTGTCTTCCCAATCCTCCCCCTTGCTGTCCTGCCCCACCCCACCCCCCAGAATAGAA
TGACACCTACTCAGACAATGCGATGCAATTTCCTCATTTTATTAGGAAAGGACAGTGGGAGTGGCACCTT
CCAGGGTCAAGGAAGGCACGGGGGAGGGGCAAACAACAGATGGCTGGCAACTAGAAGGCACAGTCGAGGC
TGATCAGCGAGCTTAATTAATTACTTGTACAGCTCGTCCATGCCGAGAGTGATCCCGGCGGCGGTCACGA
ACTCCAGCAGGACCATGTGATCGCGCTTCTCGTTGGGGTCTTTGCTCAGGGCGGACTGGGTGCTCAGGTA
GTGGTTGTCGGGCAGCAGCACGGGGCCGTCGCCGATGGGGGTGTTCTGCTGGTAGTGGTCGGCGAGCTGC
ACGCTGCCGTCCTCGATGTTGTGGCGGATCTTGAAGTTCACCTTGATGCCGTTCTTCTGCTTGTCGGCCA
TGATATAGACGTTGTGGCTGTTGTAGTTGTACTCCAGCTTGTGCCCCAGGATGTTGCCGTCCTCCTTGAA
GTCGATGCCCTTCAGCTCGATGCGGTTCACCAGGGTGTCGCCCTCGAACTTCACCTCGGCGCGGGTCTTG
TAGTTGCCGTCGTCCTTGAAGAAGATGGTGCGCTCCTGGACGTAGCCTTCGGGCATGGCGGACTTGAAGA
AGTCGTGCTGCTTCATGTGGTCGGGGTAGCGGCTGAAGCACTGCACGCCGTAGGTCAGGGTGGTCACGAG
GGTGGGCCAGGGCACGGGCAGCTTGCCGGTGGTGCAGATGAACTTCAGGGTCAGCTTGCCGTAGGTGGCA
TCGCCCTCGCCCTCGCCGGACACGCTGAACTTGTGGCCGTTTACGTCGCCGTCCAGCTCGACCAGGATGG
GCACCACCCCGGTGAACAGCTCCTCGCCCTTGCTCACCATTGGCCCGGGATTCTCTTCGACATCCCCTGC
TTGTTTCAACAGGGAGAAGTTAGTGGCATCGATGGCACCGGGCTTGCGGGTCATGCACCAGGTGCGCGGT
CCTTCGGGCACCTCGACGTCGGCGGTGACGGTGAAGCCGAGCCGCTCGTAGAAGGGGAGGTTGCGGGGCG
CGGAGGTCTCCAGGAAGGCGGGCACCCCGGCGCGCTCGGCCGCCTCCACTCCGGGGAGCACGACGGCGCT
GCCCAGACCCTTGCCCTGGTGGTCGGGCGAGACGCCGACGGTGGCCAGGAACCACGCGGGCTCCTTGGGC
CG
Features (pLannotate 1.2.2; 19 found; start..end, strand, type, name):
    371..870     -  promoter       PGK promoter: mouse phosphoglycerate kinase 1 promoter
   1566..1586    +  CDS            lacZα (fragment): LacZα fragment of β-galactosidase; lacZ fragment
   1702..1771    -  ncRNA          RNA-OUT: Accession: RF00240 - RNA-OUT
   3016..3120    +  promoter       AmpR promoter: bla
   3121..3981    +  CDS            AmpR: β-lactamase; bla; confers resistance to ampicillin, carbenicillin, and related antibiotics
   4152..4740    +  rep_origin     ori: high-copy-number ColE1/pMB1/pBR322/pUC origin of replication
   5393..5461    +  CDS            large T antigen (fragment): large T antigen from SV40 (simian virus 40)
   5484..5565    +  polyA_signal   SV40 poly(A) signal: SV40 polyadenylation signal
   5599..5934    -  CDS            CD247 (fragment): CD3Z_HUMAN - Also known as CD3Z, T3Z, TCRZ. Experimental evidence at protein level: Swiss-Prot protein existence level 1. Part of the TCR-CD3 complex present on T-lymphocyte cell surface that plays an essential role in adaptive immune response. When antigen presenting cells (APCs) activate T-cell receptor (TCR), TCR- mediated signals are transmitted across the cell membrane by the CD3 chains CD3D, CD3E, CD3G and CD3Z. All CD3 chains contain immunoreceptor tyrosine-based activation motifs (ITAMs) in their cytoplasmic domain. Upon TCR engagement, these motifs become phosphorylated by Src family
   5935..6138    -  CDS            CD28 (fragment): CD28_HUMAN - Experimental evidence at protein level: Swiss-Prot protein existence level 1. Involved in T-cell activation, the induction of cell proliferation and cytokine production and promotion of T-cell survival. Enhances the production of IL4 and IL10 in T-cells in conjunction with TCR/CD3 ligation and CD40L costimulation (PubMed:8617933). Isoform 3 enhances CD40L-mediated activation of NF-kappa-B and kinases MAPK8 and PAK2 in T-cells (PubMed:15067037). From Homo sapiens (Human).
   6361..6621    -  CDS            IGLV5-48 (fragment): LV548_HUMAN - Experimental evidence at protein level: Swiss-Prot protein existence level 1. Probable non-functional open reading frame (ORF) of V region of the variable domain of immunoglobulin light chains (PubMed:24600447). Non-functional ORF generally cannot participate in the synthesis of a productive immunoglobulin chain due to altered V- (D)-J or switch recombination and/or splicing site (at mRNA level) and/or conserved amino acid change (protein level) (PubMed:9619395). Immunoglobulins, also known as antibodies, are membrane-bound or secreted glycoproteins produced by B lymphocytes. In
   6679..7044    -  CDS            HVM46_MOUSE (fragment): Experimental evidence at protein level: Swiss-Prot protein existence level 1. From Mus musculus (Mouse).
   7048..7107    -  CDS            CD8A (fragment): CD8A_HUMAN - Also known as MAL. Experimental evidence at protein level: Swiss-Prot protein existence level 1. Integral membrane glycoprotein that plays an essential role in the immune response and serves multiple functions in responses against both external and internal offenses. In T-cells, functions primarily as a coreceptor for MHC class I molecule:peptide complex. The antigens presented by class I peptides are derived from cytosolic proteins while class II derived from extracellular proteins. Interacts simultaneously with the T-cell receptor (TCR) and the MHC class I proteins presented by
   7164..7367    -  intron         EF-1α intron A: truncated intron upstream of the start codon of human EF-1α
   7993..8102    -  intron         EF-1α intron A (fragment): intron upstream of the start codon of human EF-1α
   8103..8314    -  promoter       EF-1α core promoter: core promoter for human elongation factor EF-1α
   8379..8603    -  polyA_signal   bGH poly(A) signal: bovine growth hormone polyadenylation signal
   8631..9350    -  CDS            EGFP: the original enhanced GFP (Yang et al., 1996) mammalian codon-optimized
   9414..346     -  CDS            PuroR (fragment) (across the origin): puromycin N-acetyltransferase; pac from Streptomyces alboniger; confers resistance to puromycin
