[The description below was written by a language model from this plasmid's Addgene catalogue record and pLannotate feature annotations shown in this document.]
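Description:
pQLL-MAG-5 kb is a mammalian-expression donor plasmid built on the pQLL backbone that carries a synthetic cargo of about 5 kb for mobilisation by the MAG DNA transposon. In this kind of two-component system, the donor supplies the cargo between transposon ends and a separately provided transposase excises it and integrates it into the host genome. The automated annotation does not identify the MAG terminal repeats, so the exact cargo boundaries cannot be read from the feature table. The 9,662 nt plasmid is propagated in E. coli under ampicillin selection (bla with its own promoter). It replicates from a ColE1/pUC-type origin. The annotation tool labels that origin high-copy, although the catalogue lists the plasmid as low copy. A short lacZα remnant and an RNA-OUT element are also detected in the backbone region.

The annotated payload consists of two reverse-strand expression units. A mouse PGK promoter sits upstream of a puromycin N-acetyltransferase sequence followed by EGFP and a bGH polyadenylation signal, which suggests a linked drug-selection and fluorescence reporter. The linker between the two coding regions is not annotated. The second unit uses the human EF-1α core promoter with intron A sequences. It drives an open reading frame with a CD8A leader fragment, immunoglobulin heavy- and light-chain variable-region fragments, a CD28 segment and the CD3ζ (CD247) signalling domain. That architecture is typical of a second-generation chimeric antigen receptor, though the record does not name the construct as such or state its antigen target. An SV40 poly(A) signal lies adjacent to this unit, annotated on the opposite strand.

The record supports use as a size-defined donor for measuring or exploiting MAG transposition in mammalian cells, with integration events followed by puromycin resistance or EGFP.
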