Addgene plasmid #218305: pQLL-MAG-5 kb
Purpose: Donor plasmid of MAG Transposon with 5 kb cargo gene
Depositing lab: Haoyi Wang. Depositing organization: Institute of Zoology, Chinese Academy of Sciences. Publication: Heterologous survey of 130 DNA transposons in human cells highlights their functional divergence and expands the genome engineering toolbox. Zhang T, Tan S, Tang N, Li Y, Zhang C, Sun J, Guo Y, Gao H, Cai Y, Sun W, Wang C, Fu L, Ma H, Wu Y, Hu X, Zhang X, Gee P, Yan W, Zhao Y, Chen Q, Guo B, Wang H, Zhang YE. Cell. 2024 Jul 11;187(14):3741-3760.e30. doi: 10.1016/j.cell.2024.05.007. Epub 2024 Jun 5. PubMed 38843831.
Backbone
  Vector backbone: pQLL
  Vector type: Mammalian Expression
Growth in bacteria
  Bacterial resistance: Ampicillin, 100 μg/mL
  Growth temperature: 37°C
  Growth strain: DH5alpha
  Copy number: Low Copy
Gene/Insert
  Gene/Insert name: 5 kb cargo gene
  Species: Synthetic
  Cloning method: Restriction Enzyme; 5′ cloning site Unknown (unknown if destroyed); 3′ cloning site Unknown (unknown if destroyed)
Terms and licenses: Academic/Nonprofit Terms; Industry Terms: Not Available to Industry
How to cite: pQLL-MAG-5 kb was a gift from Haoyi Wang (Addgene plasmid # 218305 ; http://n2t.net/addgene:218305 ; RRID:Addgene_218305)
